>Addgene plasmid #57934 | mKOet-Profilin-10 | depositor partial sequence | sequence record 89083 | insert sequence
GACGTCAGATCCGCTAGCGCTACCGGTCGCCACCATGGTGAGCAAGGGCGAGGAGAATAACATGGCCGTG
ATTAAACCAGAGATGAAGATGAGGTACTACATGGACGGCTCCGTCAATGGGCATGAGTTCACAATTGAAG
GTGAAGGCACAGGCAGACCTTACGAGGGACATCAAGAGATGACACTACGCGTCACAATGGCCAAGGGCGG
GCCAATGCCTTTCGCGTTTGACTTAGTGTCACACGTGTTCTGTTACGGCCACAGACCTTTTACTAAATAT
CCAGAAGAGATACCAGACTATTTCAAACAAGCATTTCCTGAAGGCCTGTCATGGGAAAGGTCGTTGGAGT
TCGAAGATGGTGGGTCCGCTTCAGTCAGTGCGCATATAAGCCTTAGAGGAAACACCTTCTACCACAAATC
CAAATTTACTGGGGTTAACTTTCCTGCCGATGGTCCTATCATGCAAAACCAAAGTGTTGATTGGGAGCCA
TCAACCGAGAAAATTACTGCCAGCGACGGAGTTCTGAAGGGTGATGTTACGATGTACCTAAAACTTGAAG
GAGGCGGCAATCACAAATGCCAATTCAAGACTACTTACAAGGCGGCAAAAAAGATTCTTAAAATGCCAGG
AAGCCATTACATCAGCCATCGCCTCGTCAGGAAAACCGAAGGCAACATTACTGAGCTGGTAGAAGATGCA
GTAGCTCATTCCGGCGGCATGGACGAGCTGTACAAGTCCGGACTCAGATCTCGAGCTCAAGCTTCCATGG
CCGGGTGGAACGCCTACATCGACAGCCTTATGGCGGACGGGACCTGTCAGGACGCGGCCATCGTAGGCTA
CAAGGACTCGCCCTCCGTCTGGGCCGCCGTCCCCGGGAAGACCTTCGTTAGCATTACGCCAGCTGAGGTT
GGTGTCCTGGTAGGCAAAGACCGGTCAAGTTTTTTCGTCAATGGGCTGACACTTGGGGGCCAGAAATGTT
CTGTGATCCGGGACTCACTGCTGCAAGACGGGGAATTTACAATGGATCTTCGTACCAAGAGCACCGGAGG
AGCCCCCACCTTCAATGTCACTGTCACCATGACTGCCAAGACGCTAGTCCTGCTGATGGGCAAAGAAGGT
GTCCACGGTGGTTTGATCAACAAGAAATGTTATGAAATGGCCTCTCACCTGCGGCGTTCCCAGTACTAAG
GATCCACCGGATCTAGATAACTGATCATAATCAGCCATACCACATT
