[The description below was written by a language model from this plasmid's Addgene catalogue record.]
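Description:
mKOet-Profilin-10 is a mammalian expression plasmid that produces mouse profilin fused to the orange fluorescent protein mKOet, intended as a live-cell imaging marker for the cytoskeleton. It is built on an mKOet fluorescent-protein backbone of about 4.75 kb (excluding the insert). It is maintained in E. coli as a high-copy plasmid under kanamycin selection. For mammalian cells the record lists a neomycin marker, so stably transfected populations can be selected with G418. The record does not name the origin of replication, and no feature table is supplied, so the exact layout of backbone elements cannot be confirmed here.

The fusion is transcribed from the CMV promoter, a strong constitutive viral promoter that is active in most cultured mammalian cell lines. The listed 3′ sequencing primer indicates that an SV40 polyadenylation signal lies downstream of the coding region. The insert is the Mus musculus profilin coding sequence; profilin is a small actin-monomer-binding protein that regulates actin filament assembly, which fits the cytoskeletal localization stated for the construct. mKOet is recorded with an excitation maximum of 548 nm and an emission maximum of 561 nm, placing it in the orange part of the spectrum, which generally allows it to be combined with green or far-red labels. The record does not say whether the tag sits at the N- or C-terminus of profilin. The "10" in the name may refer to a linker length, but this is not stated, and the cloning method is recorded as unknown. The plasmid is typically used by transfecting it into cells to visualise profilin distribution and actin-associated dynamics by fluorescence microscopy.
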