Addgene plasmid #57934: mKOet-Profilin-10
Purpose: Localization: Cytoskeleton, Excitation: 548, Emission: 561
Depositing lab: Michael Davidson. Depositing organization: Florida State University, Tallahassee.
Backbone
  Vector backbone: mKOet
  Backbone size w/o insert (bp): 4750
  Vector type: Mammalian Expression
  Selectable markers: Neomycin (select with G418)
Growth in bacteria
  Bacterial resistance: Kanamycin, 50 μg/mL
  Growth temperature: 37°C
  Growth strain: DH5alpha
  Copy number: High Copy
Gene/Insert
  Gene/Insert name: Profilin (alt name: NM_011072.4)
  Species: M. musculus (mouse)
  Promoter: CMV
  Tag / fusion protein: mKOet
  Cloning method: Unknown
  Sequencing primers: 5′ CMV-F; 3′ SV40pA-R
Terms and licenses: Academic/Nonprofit Terms; Industry Terms: Not Available to Industry
Depositor comments: . Excitation = 548; Emission = 561
How to cite: mKOet-Profilin-10 was a gift from Michael Davidson (Addgene plasmid # 57934 ; http://n2t.net/addgene:57934 ; RRID:Addgene_57934)
